Addgene plasmid #176873: pMOD_A4800EC
Purpose: (Empty Backbone) Empty backbone for Golden Gate cloning into Cermak, et al., 2017 Toolkit
Depositing lab: Daniel Voytas. Depositing organization: University of Minnesota. Publication: Direct delivery and fast-treated Agrobacterium co-culture (Fast-TrACC) plant transformation methods for Nicotiana benthamiana. Cody JP, Maher MF, Nasti RA, Starker CG, Chamness JC, Voytas DF. Nat Protoc. 2022 Oct 17. pii: 10.1038/s41596-022-00749-9. doi: 10.1038/s41596-022-00749-9. PubMed 36253612.
Backbone
  Vector backbone: pMOD_A0000
  Vector type: cloning
Growth in bacteria
  Bacterial resistance: Chloramphenicol and Ampicillin, 25 & 100 μg/mL
  Growth temperature: 37°C
  Growth strain: ccdB Survival
  Copy number: High Copy
Gene/Insert
  Gene/Insert name: None
Terms and licenses: Academic/Nonprofit Terms; Industry Terms: Not Available to Industry
Depositor comments: MoClo compatible
How to cite: pMOD_A4800EC was a gift from Daniel Voytas (Addgene plasmid # 176873 ; http://n2t.net/addgene:176873 ; RRID:Addgene_176873)
