[The description below was written by a language model from this plasmid's Addgene catalogue record and pLannotate feature annotations shown in this document.]
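Description:
pMOD_A4800EC is a small (about 3.8 kb) empty cloning backbone derived from pMOD_A0000, intended as an entry module for Golden Gate assembly within a published modular plant genome-engineering toolkit; the depositor notes that it is MoClo compatible. It carries no gene of interest. The plasmid replicates in E. coli from a high-copy ColE1/pUC-type origin and is selected with ampicillin through a β-lactamase gene driven by its native bla promoter.

The position where an insert would go is occupied by a counter-selectable stuffer of the type found in Gateway destination cassettes. It consists of the ccdB gyrase-poison gene with an adjacent ccdA fragment and a chloramphenicol acetyltransferase gene preceded by a cat promoter fragment and a lac UV5 promoter. The whole unit is bracketed by attR1 and attR2 recombination sites. Because CcdB kills standard E. coli strains, the unmodified backbone has to be maintained in a ccdB-tolerant strain, and chloramphenicol together with ampicillin keeps the cassette intact. When a user's fragment replaces the cassette, both ccdB and chloramphenicol resistance are lost, so clones recovered in ordinary strains on ampicillin are enriched for correct assemblies.

The feature table does not annotate the Type IIS restriction sites used for Golden Gate cloning, so their identity and overhangs are not given in the record. Although attR sites are detected, the stated purpose is Golden Gate rather than Gateway recombination. The associated publication concerns Agrobacterium-based transformation methods for Nicotiana benthamiana, consistent with using this backbone to build custom modules that are later assembled into plant transformation vectors.
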