Features (pLannotate 1.2.2; 10 found; start..end, strand, type, name):
     95..683     +  rep_origin     ori: high-copy-number ColE1/pMB1/pBR322/pUC origin of replication
    915..1039    +  protein_bind   attR2: mutant version of attR; recombination site for the Gateway® LR reaction LR Clonase™
   1080..1385    -  CDS            ccdB: CcdB, a bacterial toxin that poisons DNA gyrase; ccdB; Plasmids containing the ccdB gene cannot be propagated in standard E. coli strains.
   1390..1548    -  CDS            ccdA (fragment): CCDA_ECO57 - Also known as H, letA. Experimental evidence at protein level: Swiss-Prot protein existence level 1. Antitoxin component of a type II toxin-antitoxin (TA) system which inhibits the post-segregational killing (PSK) of plasmid-free cells, also referred to as a plasmid addiction system. Binds to and blocks the activity of CcdB; will also remove bound CcdB protein from the CcdB-GyrA complex by forming a CcdA-CcdB complex, a process termed rejuvenation. Functions as a transcriptional corepressor for the ccdAB operon, repression also requires CcdB (By similarity). From Escherichia coli
   1705..2385    -  CDS            CmR: chloramphenicol acetyltransferase confers resistance to chloramphenicol
   2386..2415    -  promoter       cat promoter (fragment): promoter of the E. coli cat gene encoding chloramphenicol acetyltransferase
   2439..2469    -  promoter       lac UV5 promoter: E. coli lac promoter with an "up" mutation
   2494..2618    -  protein_bind   attR1: mutant version of attR; recombination site for the Gateway® LR reaction LR Clonase™
   2709..2809    +  promoter       AmpR promoter: bla
   2810..3670    +  CDS            AmpR: β-lactamase; bla; confers resistance to ampicillin, carbenicillin, and related antibiotics
>Addgene plasmid #176873 | pMOD_A4800EC | addgene full sequence | sequence record 348311 | Addgene NGS Result
GACATAGTCATCAATGCCTTGACGGCAAAATCCCTTAACGTGAGTTTTCGTTCCACTGAGCGTCAGACCC
CGTAGAAAAGATCAAAGGATCTTCTTGAGATCCTTTTTTTCTGCGCGTAATCTGCTGCTTGCAAACAAAA
AAACCACCGCTACCAGCGGTGGTTTGTTTGCCGGATCAAGAGCTACTAACTCTTTTTCCGAAGGTAACTG
GCTTCAGCAGAGCGCAGATACCAAATACTGTTCTTCTAGTGTAGCCGTAGTTAGGCCACCACTTCAAGAA
CTCTGTAGCACCGCCTACATACCTCGCTCTGCTAATCCTGTTACCAGTGGCTGCTGCCAGTGGCGATAAG
TCGTGTCTTACCGGGTTGGACTCAAGACGATAGTTACCGGATAAGGCGCAGCGGTCGGGCTGAACGGGGG
GTTCGTGCTCACAGCCCAGCTTGGAGCGAACGACCTACACCGAACTGAGATACCTACAGCGTGAGCTATG
AGAAAGCGCCACGCTTCCCGAAGGGAGAAAGGCGGACAGGTATCCGGTAAGCGGCAGGGTCGGAACAGGA
GAGCGCACGAGGGAGCTTCCAGGGGGAAACGCCTGGTATCTTTATAGTCCTGTCGGGTTTCGCCACCTCT
GACTTGAGCGTCGATTTTTGTGATGCTCGTCAGGGGGGCGGAGCCTATGGAAAAACGCCAGCAACGCGGC
CTTTTTACGGTTCCTGGCCTTTTGCTGGCCTTTTGCTCACATGTTCTTTCCTGCGTTATCCCCTGATTCT
GTGGATAACCGTATTACCGCCTTTGAGTGAGCTGATACCGCTCGCCGCAGCCGAACGACCGAGCGCAGCG
AGTCAGTGAGCGAGGAAGCGGAAGAGCGCCCACCTGCTCATGATCGGCGCGCCCTATCGAGACGGATATC
GGTGACCACTTTGTACAAGAAAGCTGAACGAGAAACGTAAAATGATATAAATATCAATATATTAAATTAG
ATTTTGCATAAAAAACAGACTACATAATACTGTAAAACACAACATATCCAGTCACTATGGTCGACCTGCA
GACTGGCTGTGTATAAGGGAGCCTGACATTTATATTCCCCAGAACATCAGGTTAATGGCGTTTTTGATGT
CATTTTCGCGGTGGCTGAGATCAGCCACTTCTTCCCCGATAACGGAGGCCGGCACACTGGCCATATCGGT
GGTCATCATGCGCCAGCTTTCATCCCCGATATGCACCACCGGGTAAAGTTCACGGGGGACTTTATCTGAC
AGCAGACGTGCACTGGCCAGGGGGATCACCATCCGTCGCCCGGGCGTGTCAATAATATCACTCTGTACAT
CCACAAACAGACGATAACGGCTCTCTCTTTTATAGGTGTAAACCTTAAACTGCATTTCACCAGCCCCTGT
TCTCGTCAGCAAAAGAGCCGTTCATTTCAATAAACCGGGCGACCTCAGCCATCCCTTCCTGATTTTCCGC
TTTCCAGCGTTCGGCACGCAGACGACGGGCTTCATTCTGCATGGTTGTGCTTACCAGACCGGAGATATTG
ACATCATATATGCCTTGAGCAACTGATAGCTGTCGCTGTCAACTGTCACTGTAATACGCTGCTTCATAGC
ATACCTCTTTTTGACATACTTCTGGTATACATATCAGTATATATTCTTATACCGCAAAAATCAGCGCGCA
AATACGCATACTGTTATCTGGCTTTTAGTAAGCCGGATCCTCTAGATTACGCCCCGCCTGCCACTCATCG
CAGTACTGTTGTAATTCATTAAGCATTCTGCCGACATGGAAGCCATCACAAACGGCATGATGAACCTGAA
TCGCCAGCGGCATCAGCACCTTGTCGCCTTGCGTATAATATTTGCCCATGGTGAAAACGGGGGCGAAGAA
GTTGTCCATATTGGCCACGTTTAAATCAAAACTGGTGAAACTCACCCAGGGATTGGCTGAGACGAAAAAC
ATATTCTCAATAAACCCTTTAGGGAAATAGGCCAGGTTTTCACCGTAACACGCCACATCTTGCGAATATA
TGTGTAGAAACTGCCGGAAATCGTCGTGGTATTCACTCCAGAGCGATGAAAACGTTTCAGTTTGCTCATG
GAAAACGGTGTAACAAGGGTGAACACTATCCCATATCACCAGCTCACCGTCTTTCATTGCCATACGGAAT
TCCGGATGAGCATTCATCAGGCGGGCAAGAATGTGAATAAAGGCCGGATAAAACTTGTGCTTATTTTTCT
TTACGGTCTTTAAAAAGGCCGTAATATCCAGCTGAACGGTCTGGTTATAGGTACATTGAGCGACTGACTG
AAATGCCTCAAAATGTTCTTTACGATGCCATTGGGATATATCAACGGTGGTATATCCAGTGATTTTTTTC
TCCATTTTAGCTTCCTTAGCTCCTGAAAATCTCGACGGATCCTAACTCAAAATCCACACATTATACGAGC
CGGAAGCATAAAGTGTAAAGCCTGGGGTGCCTAATGCGGCCGCCATAGTGACTGGATATGTTGTGTTTTA
CAGTATTATGTAGTCTGTTTTTTATGCAAAATCTAATTTAATATATTGATATTTATATCATTTTACGTTT
CTCGTTCAGCTTTTTTGTACAAACTTGTCACGATATCCGTCTCCGTTAGAGCTCGGACGTGGGCAGGTGT
GATGAAAAGCCTTAGGGTCAGGTGGCACTTTTCGGGGAAATGTGCGATGAACCCCTATTTGTTTATTTTT
CTAAATACATTCAAATATGTATCCGCTAATGAGACAATAACCCTGATAAATGCTTCAATTATATTGAAAA
AGGAAGAGTATGAGTATCCAACATTTCCGTGTCGCCCTTATTCCCTTTTTTGCGGCCTTCTGCCTTCCTG
TTTTTGCTCACCCAGAAACGCTGGTGAAAGTAAAAGATGCTGAAGATCAGTTGGGTGCCCGAGTGGGTTA
CATTGAACTGGATCTCAACAGCGGCAAAATCTTAGAGAGTTTTCGCCCCGAAGAACGCTTCCCAATGATG
AGCACTTTCAAAGTTCTGCTATGTGGCGCGGTGTTATCCCGTATTGATGCTGGGCAAGAGCAACTCGGTC
GCCGCATACACTATTCTCAGAATGACTTGGTTGAGTATTCACCAGTCACAGAAAAGCATCTTACGGATGG
CATGACAGTAAGAGAATTATGTAGTGCTGCCATAACCATGAGTGATAACACTGCGGCCAACTTACTTCTG
ACAACGATTGGAGGACCGAAGGAGCTAACCGCTTTTTTGCACAACATGGGGGATCATGTAACTCGCCTTG
ATCGTTGGGAACCGGAGCTGAATGAAGCCATACCAAACGACGAGCGTGACACCACGATGCCTGTAGCAAT
GGCAACAACTCTCCGCAAACTATTAACTGGCGAACTACTTACTCTTGCTTCACGCCAGCAACTCATTGAC
TGGATGGAGGCGGACAAAGTTGCAGGACCACTTCTGCGCTCGGCACTTCCGGCTGGCTGGTTTATTGCTG
ATAAATCTGGAGCCGGTGAGCGTGGCTCTCGCGGTATCATTGCAGCACTGGGGCCAGATGGTAAGCCCTC
CCGTATCGTAGTTATCTACACGACGGGGAGTCAGGCAACTATGGATGAACGAAATAGACAGATCGCTGAG
ATAGGTGCCTCACTGATTAAGCATTGGTAACTGTCAGACGAAGGGAAATAAATAGTAGCCCGCCTGATGT
GCGGGCTTTTTTTTGGTGGTGGTTACCAGTGTCGCTTAGCTACCGTAGGTCCTCTTAGGCGGTCCGATTA
GC
